Addgene plasmid #180176: pRB133
Purpose: GluN2A in pCDNA3.1
Depositing lab: Richard Bergeron. Depositing organization: University of Ottawa. Publication: Glycine-induced NMDA receptor internalization provides neuroprotection and preserves vasculature following ischemic stroke. Cappelli J, Khacho P, Wang B, Sokolovski A, Bakkar W, Raymond S, Ahlskog N, Pitney J, Wu J, Chudalayandi P, Wong AYC, Bergeron R. iScience. 2021 Dec 3;25(1):103539. doi: 10.1016/j.isci.2021.103539. eCollection 2022 Jan 21. PubMed 34977503.
Backbone
  Vector backbone: pCDNA3.1
  Vector type: Mammalian Expression
Growth in bacteria
  Bacterial resistance: Ampicillin, 100 μg/mL
  Growth temperature: 30°C
  Growth strain: NEB Stable
  Copy number: Unknown
Gene/Insert
  Gene/Insert name: GluN2A (alt name: GriN2A/ NMDAR2A)
  Species: R. norvegicus (rat)
  Entrez Gene: Grin2a (a.k.a. GluN2A, NMDAR2A, NR2A)
  Cloning method: Unknown
  Sequencing primers: 5′ GTCAGTGTGGGCCTTCTTTG
Terms and licenses: Academic/Nonprofit Terms; Industry Terms: Not Available to Industry
How to cite: pRB133 was a gift from Richard Bergeron (Addgene plasmid # 180176 ; http://n2t.net/addgene:180176 ; RRID:Addgene_180176)
