[The description below was written by a language model from this plasmid's Addgene catalogue record and pLannotate feature annotations shown in this document.]
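Description:
pRB133 is a mammalian expression plasmid carrying the rat Grin2a cDNA, which encodes the GluN2A (NR2A/NMDAR2A) subunit of the NMDA-type glutamate receptor. The catalogue lists the backbone as pCDNA3.1. The annotated full sequence of about 12.9 kb shows the human cytomegalovirus immediate-early enhancer and promoter, followed by a T7 promoter, upstream of the roughly 4.4 kb Grin2a open reading frame. No epitope tag or fluorescent reporter is annotated on the coding sequence. About 3.3 kb between the end of the coding sequence and an antisense SP6 promoter is unannotated, and the record does not say what it contains.

Downstream of the insert, the table shows the SV40 small t antigen intron and an SV40 polyadenylation signal, which supply splicing and 3′ end processing. These are accompanied by short fragments of T antigen and polyomavirus capsid genes that appear to be remnants of the viral DNA segments used to build the vector, not functional genes. An SV40 origin is also present, which would permit episomal replication in cells expressing large T antigen. No neomycin or other mammalian selection cassette is annotated, and this layout differs from a standard pcDNA3.1, so the backbone name in the catalogue may be approximate. A short hit to a truncated HIV-1 LTR next to the CMV promoter is probably an annotation artefact.

The plasmid is propagated in bacteria through a high-copy ColE1/pUC origin with ampicillin resistance, and an f1 origin is also present. GluN2A forms functional channels only when assembled with GluN1, so the plasmid would typically be co-transfected with a GluN1 construct. The associated publication concerns glycine-induced NMDA receptor internalization.
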