Features (pLannotate 1.2.2; 20 found; start..end, strand, type, name):
     87..466     +  enhancer       CMV enhancer: human cytomegalovirus immediate early enhancer
    467..670     +  promoter       CMV promoter: human cytomegalovirus (CMV) immediate early promoter
    666..699     +  LTR            5' LTR (truncated) (fragment): truncated 5' long terminal repeat (LTR) from HIV-1
    715..733     +  promoter       T7 promoter: promoter for bacteriophage T7 RNA polymerase
   1211..5602    +  CDS            Grin2a: NMDE1_RAT - Experimental evidence at protein level: Swiss-Prot protein existence level 1. Component of NMDA receptor complexes that function as heterotetrameric, ligand-gated ion channels with high calcium permeability and voltage-dependent sensitivity to magnesium. Channel activation requires binding of the neurotransmitter glutamate to the epsilon subunit, glycine binding to the zeta subunit, plus membrane depolarization to eliminate channel inhibition by Mg(2+). Sensitivity to glutamate and channel kinetics depend on the subunit composition; channels containing GRIN1 and GRIN2A have lower s
   8899..8917    -  promoter       SP6 promoter: promoter for bacteriophage SP6 RNA polymerase
   8925..8999    +  CDS            small t antigen (fragment): SV40 (simian virus 40) small t antigen
   9001..9066    +  intron         small t intron: SV40 (simian virus 40) small t antigen intron
   9196..9216    +  CDS            SV40 NLS: nuclear localization signal of SV40 (simian virus 40) large T antigen
   9223..9357    +  CDS            LT_POVHA (fragment): Protein inferred from homology: Swiss-Prot protein existence level 3. Isoform large T antigen is a key early protein essential for both driving viral replication and inducing cellular transformation. Plays a role in viral genome replication by driving entry of quiescent cells into the cell cycle and by autoregulating the synthesis of viral early mRNA. Displays highly oncogenic activities by corrupting the host cellular checkpoint mechanisms that guard cell division and the transcription, replication, and repair of DNA. Participates in the modulation of cellular gene expression preceeding viral
   9382..9465    +  CDS            large T antigen (fragment): large T antigen from SV40 (simian virus 40)
   9488..9622    +  polyA_signal   SV40 poly(A) signal: SV40 polyadenylation signal
   9624..9992    -  CDS            VP2_POVMC (fragment): Experimental evidence at protein level: Swiss-Prot protein existence level 1. [Isoform VP3]: structural protein that resides within the core of the capsid surrounded by 72 VP1 pentamers. Following virus endocytosis and trafficking to the endoplasmic reticulum, VP2 and VP3 form oligomers and integrate into the endoplasmic reticulum membrane. Heterooligomer VP2-VP3 may create a viroporin for transporting the viral genome across the endoplasmic reticulum membrane to the cytoplasm. Nuclear entry of the viral DNA involves the selective exposure and importin recognition of VP2 or Vp3 nuclear localiz
  10364..10462   -  CDS            VP1_POVMP (fragment): Experimental evidence at protein level: Swiss-Prot protein existence level 1. Forms an icosahedral capsid with a T=7 symmetry and a 40 nm diameter. The capsid is composed of 72 pentamers linked to each other by disulfide bonds and associated with VP2 or VP3 proteins. Interacts with terminal alpha(2,3)-linked sialic acids on the cell surface to provide virion attachment to target cell. This attachment induces virion internalization predominantly through caveolin-mediated endocytosis. Once attached, the virion is internalized by caveolin- mediated endocytosis and traffics to the endoplasmic reti
  10473..10608   +  rep_origin     SV40 ori: SV40 origin of replication
  10634..11202   +  rep_origin     ori: high-copy-number ColE1/pMB1/pBR322/pUC origin of replication
  11235..11693   -  rep_origin     f1 ori (sequence partly withheld): f1 bacteriophage origin of replication; arrow indicates direction of (+) strand synthesis
  11681..11802   -  CDS            M13 gene IV (fragment) (sequence withheld): pIV; IV; phage assembly
  11903..12007   +  promoter       AmpR promoter: bla
  12008..14      +  CDS            AmpR (across the origin): β-lactamase; bla; confers resistance to ampicillin, carbenicillin, and related antibiotics
>Addgene plasmid #180176 | pRB133 | addgene full sequence | sequence record 360166 | Addgene NGS Result
TTAAGCATTGGTAACTGTCAGACCAAGTTTACTCATATATACTTTAGATTGATTTAAAACTTCATTTTTA
ATTTCTCTAGCGCGTTGACATTGATTATTGACTAGTTATTAATAGTAATCAATTACGGGGTCATTAGTTC
ATAGCCCATATATGGAGTTCCGCGTTACATAACTTACGGTAAATGGCCCGCCTGGCTGACCGCCCAACGA
CCCCCGCCCATTGACGTCAATAATGACGTATGTTCCCATAGTAACGCCAATAGGGACTTTCCATTGACGT
CAATGGGTGGAGTATTTACGGTAAACTGCCCACTTGGCAGTACATCAAGTGTATCATATGCCAAGTACGC
CCCCTATTGACGTCAATGACGGTAAATGGCCCGCCTGGCATTATGCCCAGTACATGACCTTATGGGACTT
TCCTACTTGGCAGTACATCTACGTATTAGTCATCGCTATTACCATGGTGATGCGGTTTTGGCAGTACATC
AATGGGCGTGGATAGCGGTTTGACTCACGGGGATTTCCAAGTCTCCACCCCATTGACGTCAATGGGAGTT
TGTTTTGGCACCAAAATCAACGGGACTTTCCAAAATGTCGTAACAACTCCGCCCCATTGACGCAAATGGG
CGGTAGGCGTGTACGGTGGGAGGTCTATATAAGCAGAGCTCTCTGGCTAACTAGAGAACCCACTGCTTAC
TGGCTTATCGAAATTAATACGACTCACTATAGGGAGACCCAAGCTTGGTACCGAGCTCGGATCCACTAGT
AACGGCCGCCAGTGTGCTGGAATTCCGTTGCTGTCGCAGGAGCGCTCAGAGGACCGGCAGTCGCTGTCCG
GAGTGGAACAGAAAGCTGAGCCAGGGCTCTAGAAGAGAGGCTCCTGAGGTGCTGTGCCTGAGCATGGGGC
TGGATGAGGTCTGAGAGTCGCGGCGGCAGCAATCAGCCCTGGAGATGACCAGGGGTGGCCACTGCTGAGA
ACTATGTGGAGAGAGGCTGCGAGCCCTGCTGCAGAGCCTCCGGCTGGGATAGCCGCCCCCCGTGGGGGTG
ATGCGGACAGCGCGGGACAGCCAGGGGAGCGCGCGGGGGCCGCAGCATGCGGGAACCCGCTAAACCTGGT
GGCTGCTGAGGCGGCCGAGATGCTCGTGCGCGCAGCACGCCCCATTGCATCCTCCACCTTCTCCGGCTAC
AGGGACCCTAAGTGGCGACCATGGGCAGATTGGGCTACTGGACCTTGCTGGTATTGCCGGCCCTTCTGGT
CTGGCGCGATCCGGCGCAGAACGCGGCGGCGGAGAAGGGTCCTCCAGCGCTGAACATTGCGGTGCTGCTG
GGTCACAGCCACGACGTGACAGAACGCGAACTTCGAAATCTGTGGGGCCCAGAGCAGGCAACCGGCTTGC
CCCTGGATGTGAACGTGGTGGCGTTATTGATGAACCGCACTGACCCTAAGAGCCTCATCACGCATGTGTG
CGACCTCATGTCCGGGGCGCGCATCCACGGCTTGGTGTTTGGAGATGACACGGACCAGGAGGCTGTGGCC
CAGATGCTGGATTTTATCTCCTCACAGACTTTTATCCCCATCTTGGGCATTCATGGGGGTGCATCTATGA
TCATGGCTGACAAGGATCCGACATCCACGTTCTTCCAGTTTGGAGCCTCCATCCAGCAGCAAGCCACAGT
TATGCTGAAGATCATGCAGGACTACGACTGGCACGTCTTCTCCCTGGTCACCACCATCTTCCCTGGCTAC
CGAGACTTCATCAGCTTTATCAAGACAACAGTGGACAACAGCTTTGTGGGCTGGGATATGCAGAACGTGA
TCACACTGGACACCTCCTTCGAGGACGCCAAGACGCAGGTCCAGCTGAAGAAGATCCATTCTTCTGTCAT
CCTGCTCTACTGCTCCAAAGACGAGGCTGTCCTCATCCTGAGCGAGGCTCGCTCCTTCGGCCTCACTGGC
TATGATTTCTTCTGGATTGTCCCCAGTTTGGTGTCTGGGAACACAGAGCTCATCCCCAAAGAGTTTCCAT
CAGGTCTCATTTCAGTCTCTTATGACGACTGGGACTACAGCCTGGAGGCAAGAGTGAGAGACGGTCTTGG
GATCTTAACCACTGCCGCATCCTCCATGTTGGAGAAGTTCTCCTACATTCCTGAGGCCAAGGCCAGCTGC
TATGGGCAGGCAGAGAAGCCAGAGACCCCGCTACACACCCTGCACCAATTCATGGTCAATGTGACTTGGG
ATGGCAAGGACTTGTCCTTCACTGAGGAAGGTTACCAGGTGCACCCCAGGCTTGTGGTGATCGTGCTGAA
CAAGGACCGGGAGTGGGAAAAGGTGGGCAAGTGGGAGAACCAGACGCTGAGCCTGAGGCACGCTGTGTGG
CCAAGGTACAAGTCCTTTTCTGACTGCGAGCCAGATGACAACCACCTCAGCATTGTCACCTTGGAGGAAG
CCCCCTTCGTCATCGTAGAGGACATAGACCCCCTGACTGAGACCTGTGTGAGGAACACGGTGCCCTGTCG
GAAGTTCGTCAAGATCAACAATTCAACCAACGAAGGGATGAATGTGAAGAAATGCTGCAAGGGGTTCTGC
ATCGACATCCTCAAGAAGCTGTCCAGAACTGTGAAGTTCACCTATGACCTCTACCTGGTGACCAATGGGA
AGCATGGGAAAAAGGTTAACAATGTGTGGAATGGAATGATAGGTGAAGTGGTCTATCAACGAGCAGTCAT
GGCTGTGGGCTCACTCACCATCAATGAGGAGCGTTCGGAAGTGGTGGACTTCTCGGTGCCCTTTGTGGAG
ACAGGAATCAGCGTCATGGTCTCCAGGAGTAATGGCACTGTCTCCCCTTCTGCTTTCCTCGAACCCTTCA
GTGCCTCCGTCTGGGTGATGATGTTTGTGATGCTGCTCATCGTCTCAGCCATTGCTGTCTTCGTTTTTGA
ATACTTCAGTCCTGTTGGATACAACAGAAACTTAGCCAAAGGGAAAGCTCCCCACGGGCCTTCTTTTACT
ATTGGAAAAGCTATATGGCTCCTCTGGGGCCTGGTCTTCAACAATTCTGTGCCTGTCCAGAATCCTAAAG
GCACAACCAGCAAGATCATGGTGTCAGTGTGGGCCTTCTTTGCTGTCATCTTCCTGGCCAGTTACACAGC
CAACCTGGCTGCCTTCATGATCCAGGAGGAGTTTGTGGACCAAGTGACTGGCCTCAGTGACAAGAAGTTC
CAGAGACCTCATGACTATTCTCCACCTTTCCGATTTGGGACGGTACCCAATGGAAGTACAGAGAGGAATA
TTCGTAACAACTACCCGTATATGCACCAGTACATGACCAGATTCAACCAGAGGGGAGTGGAGGATGCCTT
GGTCAGCTTGAAAACCGGGAAGTTGGACGCTTTCATCTATGACGCAGCCGTCTTGAACTACAAGGCCGGG
AGGGATGAAGGCTGTAAACTGGTGACCATTGGGAGCGGGTACATCTTTGCTACCACAGGCTATGGAATTG
CGCTGCAGAAGGGCTCACCCTGGAAGAGGCAGATTGACCTCGCTCTGCTCCAGTTTGTTGGTGATGGTGA
GATGGAGGAGCTGGAGACACTGTGGCTTACGGGCATCTGCCACAACGAGAAGAATGAGGTGATGAGTAGC
CAGCTGGACATCGATAACATGGCGGGCGTGTTCTACATGCTGGCTGCAGCCATGGCCCTCAGCCTCATCA
CCTTCATCTGGGAGCACCTCTTCTACTGGAAGCTGCGCTTCTGCTTCACAGGCGTGTGCTCTGACCGGCC
CGGGCTGCTCTTCTCCATCAGCAGGGGCATCTATAGTTGCATCCATGGGGTACACATTGAAGAAAAGAAG
AAATCTCCAGATTTCAATCTGACTGGATCACAGAGCAACATGCTAAAGCTTCTTCGGTCAGCTAAAAACA
TCTCCAATATGTCCAACATGAACTCCTCAAGAATGGACTCACCTAAAAGAGCTACTGACTTCATTCAAAG
AGGGTCACTTATTGTGGACATGGTTTCAGACAAGGGAAATTTGATATATTCAGACAACAGATCCTTTCAA
GGGAAGGACAGTATATTTGGAGACAACATGAATGAACTCCAAACATTTGTGGCCAACAGGCACAAGGATA
ATCTCAGTAACTATGTGTTTCAAGGACAGCATCCTCTCACTCTCAATGAGTCCAACCCTAACACAGTAGA
GGTGGCTGTCAGCACTGAATCCAAAGGGAACTCCCGACCCCGGCAGCTTTGGAAGAAATCCATGGAGTCT
CTACGCCAGGATTCTCTAAACCAGAACCCAGTCTCCCAGAGGGATGAGAAGACTGCAGAGAATCGGACCC
ACTCGCTAAAGAGTCCTAGGTATCTTCCAGAAGAGGTAGCCCACTCTGACATTTCAGAAACCTCAAGCCG
GGCCACATGCCACAGGGAGCCAGATAACAATAAGAACCACAAGACCAAGGATAACTTCAAACGGTCAATG
GCCTCTAAGTATCCCAAGGACTGTAGCGATGTTGACCGCACCTACATGAAAACCAAAGCAAGTTCTCCCA
GGGATAAGATCTATACCATTGATGGTGAGAAGGAGCCCAGCTTCCACTTAGATCCTCCTCAGTTTGTTGA
GAATATAACCCTGCCTGAGAATGTGGGCTTCCCAGATACCTACCAAGATCACAATGAGAACTTCCGCAAG
GGGGACTCCACACTGCCCATGAACAGGAACCCATTACATAATGAAGACGGGCTTCCCAACAATGACCAAT
ATAAACTCTATGCCAAGCACTTTACCTTGAAAGACAAGGGTTCCCCACACAGTGAGGGCAGTGATCGATA
CCGGCAGAACTCCACACATTGCAGAAGCTGCCTTTCGAATCTGCCCACCTACTCAGGCCACTTTACCATG
AGGTCTCCTTTCAAGTGTGATGCCTGTCTGCGGATGGGGAATCTCTATGACATTGATGAAGACCAGATGC
TTCAGGAGACAGGTAACCCAGCTACTCGGGAGGAGGTCTACCAGCAGGACTGGTCACAGAACAACGCCCT
CCAGTTCCAGAAGAACAAGCTAAGGATTAACCGACAGCACTCCTATGATAACATTCTGGACAAACCCAGA
GAGATAGACCTTAGCAGGCCCTCCCGGAGCATAAGCCTCAAGGACAGGGAACGGCTACTGGAGGGCAACT
TGTATGGGAGCCTGTTCAGTGTCCCCTCAAGCAAACTCTTGGGGAACAAAAGCTCCCTTTTCCCCCAAGG
TCTGGAGGACAGCAAGAGGAGCAAGTCTCTCTTGCCAGACCACGCCTCCGATAATCCTTTCCTCCACACG
TATGGGGATGACCAACGCTTAGTTATCGGGAGATGTCCCTCGGACCCTTACAAACACTCATTGCCATCAC
AGGCGGTAAATGACAGCTATCTTCGGTCATCCTTGAGGTCAACAGCATCATATTGCTCCAGGGACAGTCG
GGGCCACAGTGATGTGTATATTTCAGAGCATGTTATGCCTTATGCTGCAAATAAGAATACCATGTACTCT
ACCCCCAGGGTTTTAAATTCCTGCAGCAATAGACGAGTGTACAAGAAAATGCCTAGTATCGAATCTGATG
TTTAAGATCTTCCATCAGTATTTATCTATAAGGAAACATATAGAATGGCCAACATTATAGAGGGTAAATG
TTGGATGTCCGATAGCACCCTACTAGGAGGAAGAGGGTACAGGGAGGTACTTTTTGTTGGCTCTTTTGCA
CATGGCTCCATGCCATAATCTTCCACTCAAGGAATCTTGTGAGATATGTGCTGAGCACAGCATATACCAC
GTAGGTGAATCCTTAACCAAAAACAAATAAATACACATGGGCAAGTCTCCCAGACATGGCGACTGGGCAC
GGCGGCAATAATGGTGCATCAGACGGCGATGGTGACATTGTGGTTGCCTATATTCCAAATTCCATGAAGA
TCAATCCACCATGTAACTTCCCCCATCAGAAATGCCTCACAGTTTCTCTAATACAGAATAAGCAATATGG
TATGCATGTAAGTCTGACGCAGACAATAAGACAGTTAAGAATGCATCTGCACTGTAGTAAGATTGACATG
TGCAAGGATTAAGAAGTTTGGCTTGTAACAGTTCTCAGATTTCTTGTTATGCCTTCCATGACAACCCTGG
ATCAGTCCCCCTTAAACTCCAGGTTCGCCCCCCCCNCCNAAAGAATAGCAAATCAGCGTGTTTGTGGCAC
CCACACTACTTTCATTGTAGGCTTCCCCCAAGACACACCTGGAACAAATAGCCCCAGGGACTCTCAGGTG
GAGAACTGTAAGAATCTCTTTGGATGTTAATGTGTGTGTATCTCTCACCCTCAGCTTCATTGGTCTTGTT
CGGAGCTGCATAAACACTTTTATGTCTTCGATATCTAAGTGTGGATCTTCTGTCTATGACATAATGGCTG
TTGTAGTTAATCTTGAAGACTCATGTACGTAAGTCTGCATTTCCTCCCTTCTGGTGATGACTCAGGGTTG
TATAGTATCTCTTACCTGACCCCTCCCAGAGTAACGTAACTTGTTCTGTCCCCAGACAGCCATGATGGTG
TCTAACTAGCTGTGTGTTGTGTTCCTAGAGTTGTTAATGTGGTGACATGTGCCAGCAGCCATGTGTAATC
TGTAAGAAGTCCCATGCTATCTGTGTGTCCAAGGCTAGCATGGTTTTACATTTATGTCCCTCAAAGTCAG
GAAACTCTTAGACAATTATTTCTATACAAACCTCCTCAAATCAAAAGCCTTCAGACATCAGCCACTTGTG
TGTCCCCCCCCAAGCACCCTTCCAACTGTGGATAAACTCAGTAAAACAAGGGATTTCTATCCTCTGAAAT
GTACACCTTCTTGGAGGTGAATTTCTTCCCCAGCACCAACAGAAACCAATGAGAAGTCTTCAACGCATTT
GTCATTTCTGAGCTGCCTGCATTGTCCTATTCTTGGCCCACTGAGCCTGTGCATATATGACAGAACAGAT
ACTCATTAGATTAAAAAAAAGAAAAACTGGAGCCAATGAGGGGAATATTCGTGCATGGAAAATGTCTTAG
CACATAATTTTTTATCACATTTTTAAAAAGGACTCAAAAGGTAGTTATGATACCTTATTAGACAAGGACA
TTCACAAAAGCAGAAAATAATATGAATTAAACATTTTATATGCTTCTTTTCTAGCAATTAGTATATTTCC
AATGCATTATTGTCCTTGAAATAGCCAGGCTGCTGACCGTGGTATTTCGCAGGAGACTTTAGTTGGTTGG
GTAACTCTCTCCCATGAAGGATTCTAACCATTTCTTGTTTTTCCTCTTACTGAATCTTGGCTTGGGTTCT
TGGAGAAAGGGATCGCACGACAGGTTGAAATTTCATCCCTGTTCTTTTCTTCGTGGTGTTCTATTTTATA
GGTGGGATTGTCCAACTACAAGTTAAGCAGGGAAGGTTCTCTTAGAGCTTGGGGCTGCTTCAGAAGGAGC
TAGCAGAGGGAAAGTTCATTTGACCTACAGTGTTGCAGAATGACAAAAAGTGATGCAATACACCGGAGGA
CCAGAGGTGGAGTGGCAGAGGGGGTGAGGATCTCTCTTCCTGTGCTCTTGCAGAACACAGAAGGAGGCTG
GGGTGGAGCTAGAGGGCTGAGGTCACAGGACTAGGGTGGAGCCAGCGGTCTGGGGCGGAGCTAGAAGGCT
GAGGTCACAGGACTAGGGTGGAGCCAGTGGTCTGGGGCGGAGCTAGAAGGCTGGGGCGGAGCTAGAAGTT
GATAAGCTTTAAAGTCACGTTTTATTCCTTGGACAGAGCCATCCTTTCCTTCCCCAAGTCCCACAGCTGG
GGAAATGTGCATTAGAGAACCTAGAACAGTCTCCCTGATTTTTGATCTTAAATTTGAGCTTCAGTGTGTG
TAGTGTCCTTTCACCCCTTTTACTTTATTTCCCCATAGGATTCCACACCTGTATTCCTCCTGCTAGGACT
GCTGTTGTGTCCTCACAGAACTGACTCTTAAGCCTCCCTGGAATACAGAATCATGACTTGTCACAAATCT
GAGGAGCATTCTGCTTTCCCGGATTGTCCTCAAAGCCCAGGGTGCTGTTGAATGTCCCACATTTTAGTGA
GAGTACAAATGGCATTTATACTGCCTCCTCAAAACCCTCTCTGGAAAATTCAGGATCATTTCTGCTATTA
ACTCTGTACAAAAGAAGCTAAAATGAGGCTTTTGGAAGAATCAGTCACATAATGGGAAAGAATACGTTTG
TTTTAACACCAAGATATTTACAAAAATAAGTCATGGTAGTTAGGGGCTGTGTGGCAAACATTTGCTTTTC
CCTCTCCTCTAATTTGCTGCCTCTTGCACATGATAACTTCAAAGAAGAAAACGAGGAGGTCACGTTCCAA
GTGAGAGGTAATCATGTGGGCTTGTTTGAAGGAAAGCCAAGTGAGATCCATCCTTTTCAAAACTAACCCC
GAGGGTGGCAAATGGCACCTACGGCCGGTGATGAGTACTGAGCAAGAGGCCTTGGCCTGGGTATCACTTA
GAGGGTTCCCACACTAAACCCAACCTCTGAGTCCTTAGACTTACAGATGCTAAGAAGCCAGTGTCTCTTA
ACTCAAAGGCCTGATCTTTCCCTGGACTAAGTCAGGGCAGCTGCCCTGGGCAGTTGTCTTGGCAATTCTT
TTGTTTTCCTCATTTTGGAAAGGACCAGACTGGTCCTCAGATGTCAATACTTGAAAGCAAACAGCCATGC
ATCTGTCCTTGCACCTGAACCGGTGCAAATGCTGTGCACAAGAGAAGCTCCCAGAGCATGACCTTCACTC
GGCCGCGCGACAGCAACGGAATTCTGCAGATATCCATCACACTGGCGGCCGCTCGAGCATGCATCTAGAG
GGCCCTATTCTATAGTGTCACCTAAATGCTAGAGGATCTTTGTGAAGGAACCTTACTTCTGTGGTGTGAC
ATAATTGGACAAACTACCTACAGAGATTTAAAGCTCTAAGGTAAATATAAAATTTTTAAGTGTATAATGT
GTTAAACTACTGATTCTAATTGTTTGTGTATTTTAGATTCCAACCTATGGAACTGATGAATGGGAGCAGT
GGTGGAATGCCTTTAATGAGGAAAACCTGTTTTGCTCAGAAGAAATGCCATCTAGTGATGATGAGGCTAC
TGCTGACTCTCAACATTCTACTCCTCCAAAAAAGAAGAGAAAGGTAGAAGACCCCAAGGACTTTCCTTCA
GAATTGCTAAGTTTTTTGAGTCATGCTGTGTTTAGTAATAGAACTCTTGCTTGCTTTGCTATTTACACCA
CAAAGGAAAAAGCTGCACTGCTATACAAGAAAATTATGGAAAAATATTTGATGTATAGTGCCTTGACTAG
AGATCATAATCAGCCATACCACATTTGTAGAGGTTTTACTTGCTTTAAAAAACCTCCCACACCTCCCCCT
GAACCTGAAACATAAAATGAATGCAATTGTTGTTGTTAACTTGTTTATTGCAGCTTATAATGGTTACAAA
TAAAGCAATAGCATCACAAATTTCACAAATAAAGCATTTTTTTCACTGCATTCTAGTTGTGGTTTGTCCA
AACTCATCAATGTATCTTATCATGTCTGGATCGATCCCGCCATGGTATCAACGCCATATTTCTATTTACA
GTAGGGACCTCTTCGTTGTGTAGGTACCGCTGTATTCCTAGGGAAATAGTAGAGGCACCTTGAACTGTCT
GCATCAGCCATATAGCCCCCGCTGTTCGATTTACAAACACAGGCACAGTACTGACAAACCCATACACCTC
CTCTGAAATACCCATAGTTGCTAGGGCTGTCTCCGAACTCATTACACCCTCCAAAGTCAGAGCTGTAATT
TCGCCATCAAGGGCAGCGAGGGCTTCTCCAGATAAAATAGCTTCTGCCGAGAGTCCCGTAAGGGTAGACA
CTTCAGCTAATCCCTCGATGAGGTCTACTAGAATAGTCAGTGCGGCTCCCATTTTGAAAATTCACTTACT
TGATCAGCTTCAGAAGATGGCGGAGGGCCTCCAACACAGTAATTTTCCTCCCGACTCTTAAAATAGAAAA
TGTCAAGTCAGTTAAGCAGGAAGTGACTAACTGACCGCAGCTGGCCGTGCGACATCCTCTTTTAATTAGT
TGCTAGGCAACTGCCCTCCAGAGGGCAGTGTGGTTTTGCAAGAGGAAGCAAAAAGCCTCTCCACCCAGGC
CTAGAATGTTTCCACCCAATCATTACTATGACAACAGCTGTTTTTTTTAGTATTAAGCAGAGGCCGGGGG
CCCCTGGCCTCCGCTTACTCTGGAGAAAAAGAAGAGAGGCATTGTAGAGGCTTCCAGAGGCAACTTGTCA
AAACAGGACTGCTTCTATTTCTGTCACACTGTCTGGCCCTGTCACAAGGTCCAGCACCTCCATACCCCCT
TTAATAAGCAGTTTGGGAACGGGTGCGGGTCTTACTCCGCCCATCCCGCCCCTAACTCCGCCCAGTTCCG
CCCATTCTCCGCCCCATGGCTGACTAATTTTTTTTATTTATGCAGAGGCCGAGGCCGCCTCGGCCTCTGA
GCTATTCCAGAAGTAGTGAGGAGGCTTTTTTGGAGGCCTAGGCTTTTGCAAAAAGCTAATTCGGCGTAAT
CTGCTGCTTGCAAACAAAAAAACCACCGCTACCAGCGGTGGTTTGTTTGCCGGATCAAGAGCTACCAACT
CTTTTTCCGAAGGTAACTGGCTTCAGCAGAGCGCAGATACCAAATACTGTCCTTCTAGTGTAGCCGTAGT
TAGGCCACCACTTCAAGAACTCTGTAGCACCGCCTACATACCTCGCTCTGCTGAAGCCAGTTACCAGTGG
CTGCTGCCAGTGGCGATAAGTCGTGTCTTACCGGGTTGGACTCAAGAGATAGTTACCGGATAAGGCGCAG
CGGTCGGGCTGAACGGGGGGTTCGTGCACACAGCCCAGCTTGGAGCGAACGACCTACACCGAACTGAGAT
ACCTACAGCGTGAGCTATGAGAAAGCGCCACGCTTCCCGAAGGGAGAAAGGCGGACAGGTATCCGGTAAG
CGGCAGGGTCGGAACAGGAGAGCGCACGAGGGAGCTTCCAGGGGGAAACGCCTGGTATCTTTATAGTCCT
GTCGGGTTTCGCCACCTCTGACTTGAGCGTCGATTTTTGTGATGCTCGTCAGGGGGGCGGAGCCTATGGA
AAAACGCCAGCAACGCAAGCTAGCTTCTAGCTAGAAATTGTAAACGTTAATATTTTGTTAAAATTCGCGT
TAAATTTTTGTTAAATCAGCTCATTTTTTAACCAATAGGCCGAAATCGGCAAAATCCCTTATAAATCAAA
AGAATAGCCCGAGATAGGGT
[37 nt withheld, positions 11361-11397]
AAAGAACGTGGACTCCAACGTCAAAGGGCGAAAAACCGTCTATCAGGGCGATGGCC
[115 nt withheld, positions 11454-11568]
G
[233 nt withheld, positions 11570-11802]
CTGGACCCGAAAGGGCCTCGTGATACGCCTATTTTTATAGGTTAATGTCATGATAATAATGGTTTCTTAG
ACGTCAGGTGGCACTTTTCGGGGAAATGTGCGCGGAACCCCTATTTGTTTATTTTTCTAAATACATTCAA
ATATGTATCCGCTCATGAGACAATAACCCTGATAAATGCTTCAATAATATTGAAAAAGGAAGAGTATGAG
TATTCAACATTTCCGTGTCGCCCTTATTCCCTTTTTTGCGGCATTTTGCCTTCCTGTTTTTGCTCACCCA
GAAACGCTGGTGAAAGTAAAAGATGCTGAAGATCAGTTGGGTGCACGAGTGGGTTACATCGAACTGGATC
TCAACAGCGGTAAGATCCTTGAGAGTTTTCGCCCCGAAGAACGTTTTCCAATGATGAGCACTTTTAAAGT
TCTGCTATGTGGCGCGGTATTATCCCGTGTTGACGCCGGGCAAGAGCAACTCGGTCGCCGCATACACTAT
TCTCAGAATGACTTGGTTGAGTACTCACCAGTCACAGAAAAGCATCTTACGGATGGCATGACAGTAAGAG
AATTATGCAGTGCTGCCATAACCATGAGTGATAACACTGCGGCCAACTTACTTCTGACAACGATCGGAGG
ACCGAAGGAGCTAACCGCTTTTTTGCACAACATGGGGGATCATGTAACTCGCCTTGATCGTTGGGAACCG
GAGCTGAATGAAGCCATACCAAACGACGAGCGTGACACCACGATGCCTGCAGCAATGGCAACAACGTTGC
GCAAACTATTAACTGGCGAACTACTTACTCTAGCTTCCCGGCAACAATTAATAGACTGGATGGAGGCGGA
TAAAGTTGCAGGACCACTTCTGCGCTCGGCCCTTCCGGCTGGCTGGTTTATTGCTGATAAATCTGGAGCC
GGTGAGCGTGGGTCTCGCGGTATCATTGCAGCACTGGGGCCAGATGGTAAGCCCTCCCGTATCGTAGTTA
TCTACACGACGGGGAGTCAGGCAACTATGGATGAACGAAATAGACAGATCGCTGAGATAGGTGCCTCACT
GA
