>Addgene plasmid #180176 | pRB133 | depositor partial sequence | sequence record 350508 | GluN2A
AGCCACCTGGCTGCCTTCATGATCCAGGAGGAGTTTGTGGACCAAGTGACTGGCCTCAGTGACAAGAAGT
TCCAGAGACCTCATGACTATTCTCCACCTTTCCGATTTGGGACGGTACCCAATGGAAGTACAGAGAGGAA
TATTCGTAACAACTACCCGTATATGCACCAGTACATGACCAGATTCAACCAGAGGGGAGTGGAGGATGCC
TTGGTCAGCTTGAAAACCGGGAAGTTGGACGCTTTCATCTATGACGCAGCCGTCTTGAACTACAAGGCCG
GGAGGGATGAAGGCTGTAAACTGGTGACCATTGGGAGCGGGTACATCTTTGCTACCACAGGCTATGGAAT
TGCGCTGCAGAAGGGCTCACCCTGGAAGAGGCAGATTGACCTCGCTCTGCTCCAGTTTGTTGGTGATGGT
GAGATGGAGGAGCTGGAGACACTGTGGCTTACGGGCATCTGCCACAACGAGAAGAATGAGGTGATGAGTA
GCCAGCTGGACATCGATAACATGGCGGGCGTGTTCTACATGCTGGCTGCAGCCATGGCCCTCAGCCTCAT
CACCTTCATCTGGGAGCACCTCTTCTACTGGAAGCTGCGCTTCTGCTTCACAGGCGTGTGCTCTGACCGG
CCCGGGCTGCTCTTCTCCATCAGCAGGGGCATCTATAGTTGCATCCATGGGGTACACATTGAAGAAAAGA
AGAAATCTCCAGATTTCAATCTGACTGGATCACAGAGCAACATGCTAAAGCTTCTTCGGTCAGCTAAAAA
CATCTCCAATATGTCCAACATGAACTCCTCAAGAATGGACTCACCTAAAAGAGCTACTGACTTCATTCAA
AGAGGGTCACTTATTGTGGACATGGTTTCAGACAAGGGAAATTTGATATATTCAGACAACAGATCCTTTC
AAGGGAAAGGACAGTATATTTGGAGACAACATGAATGAACTCCAAACATTTGTGGGCCAACAGGCACAAG
GATAATCTCAGTAACTATGTGTTTCAGGACAGCATCCTCTCACTCTCAT
